Addgene plasmid #60322: pGL4.23 C5_15
Purpose: This plasmid contains a genomic fragment that is not active in human pancreatic islets, a minimal promoter and a luc2 gene. Can be used as negative control in reporter assays performed in human pancreatic islets.
Depositing lab: Jorge Ferrer. Depositing organization: Imperial College London. Publication: Pancreatic islet enhancer clusters enriched in type 2 diabetes risk-associated variants. Pasquali L, Gaulton KJ, Rodriguez-Segui SA, Mularoni L, Miguel-Escalada I, Akerman I, Tena JJ, Moran I, Gomez-Marin C, van de Bunt M, Ponsa-Cobas J, Castro N, Nammo T, Cebola I, Garcia-Hurtado J, Maestro MA, Pattou F, Piemonti L, Berney T, Gloyn AL, Ravassard P, Gomez-Skarmeta JL, Muller F, McCarthy MI, Ferrer J. Nat Genet. 2014 Feb;46(2):136-43. doi: 10.1038/ng.2870. Epub 2014 Jan 12. PubMed 24413736.
Backbone
  Vector backbone: pGL4.23-GW
  Backbone manufacturer: Ferrer Lab
  Backbone size w/o insert (bp): 4283
  Vector type: Mammalian Expression, Luciferase
Growth in bacteria
  Bacterial resistance: Ampicillin, 100 μg/mL
  Growth temperature: 37°C
  Growth strain: DH5alpha
  Copy number: Unknown
Gene/Insert
  Gene/Insert name: Non active element (nearest TSS PHLDA1) (alt name: PHLDA1)
  Species: H. sapiens (human)
  Entrez Gene: PHLDA1 (a.k.a. DT1P1B11, PHRIP, TDAG51)
  Tag / fusion protein: Luciferase (C terminal on backbone)
  Cloning method: Gateway Cloning
  Sequencing primers: 5′ RVprimer3 (Promega): CTAGCAAAATAGGCTGTCCC
Terms and licenses: Academic/Nonprofit Terms; Industry Terms: Not Available to Industry
Depositor comments: chromosome : chr12; start: 74580199 end: 74580702 (genomic position corresponds to the version of the human genome hg18) Fw primer used for cloning: CACCGACAGTATAAGTGATTTGTCAGGA Rv primer used for cloning: CCAACCCCTCCCTGGAGTTAG
How to cite: pGL4.23 C5_15 was a gift from Jorge Ferrer (Addgene plasmid # 60322 ; http://n2t.net/addgene:60322 ; RRID:Addgene_60322)
