[The description below was written by a language model from this plasmid's Addgene catalogue record.]
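Description:
pGL4.23 C5_15 is a mammalian luciferase reporter plasmid built on pGL4.23-GW, a Gateway-adapted version of the pGL4.23 reporter backbone (4283 bp without insert). It is propagated in E. coli under ampicillin selection; the record lists the copy number as unknown, and no feature table is provided, so the origin of replication and other backbone elements are not described.

The insert is a human non-coding genomic fragment from chromosome 12, roughly 500 bp judging from the hg18 coordinates supplied by the depositor. It was introduced by Gateway recombination and is placed alongside a minimal promoter and the luc2 firefly luciferase gene. The fragment is labelled by its nearest transcription start site, PHLDA1, but it is not the PHLDA1 gene or its coding sequence. Although the catalogue lists luciferase under "tag / fusion protein", luc2 here acts as a transcriptional reporter rather than as a fusion partner. In this type of design the minimal promoter alone gives only low basal transcription, so luciferase output reflects whether the cloned genomic fragment has enhancer activity in the transfected cells.

This particular fragment was chosen because it is not active in human pancreatic islets. The construct is therefore intended as a negative control in enhancer reporter assays performed in islets, providing a baseline against which candidate islet regulatory elements cloned into the same backbone can be compared. It comes from a study of pancreatic islet enhancer clusters and their enrichment for type 2 diabetes risk-associated variants.
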