>Addgene plasmid #60322 | pGL4.23 C5_15 | addgene partial sequence | sequence record 98024 | RVprimer3 5'-CTAGCAAAATAGGCTGTCCC-3'
TTTCTCTGGCCTAACTGGCCGGTACCTGAGCTCCCGTCGACGAATTCTGCAGATATCACAAGTTTGTACA
AAAAAGCAGGCTCCGCGGCCGCCCCCTTCACCGACAGTATAAGTGATTTGTCAGGACCACACAGCCAGTG
AGTGCTGGAGGTTAGAACAGCGGGATGTGGCAGACCTCAAAAGTCAGAGTCCTGATTTGAAATAGATGTT
TTAAAAGAAAAAAAAATAGATACGATATTTACTGCAGTAAAGTCTTTAGGTTTCTTCAATTGGCAGCTGT
AAAAATAAAAGCATAATTCTCACACTGGTCTAATTAAAAACGGCCAAGTACAATTGTTCATGGCTAATTA
CCTCTGTCAGACCAAATGGAGAGTCATACAATTCATGAGACAGTCCATTAGACCTAATTAAGGGAAATTA
TTTCGAGACGACTCTGAGGCAATATTAGAGGATGTTTTATGCTAAGATTTCTAAAATGTTTTGTAGCAAA
TACAGCTTATGAACCAAAGGAGAAACCACAAAACTGCAACTCTGATCTAGAGCGATTCAAACACTCAGTC
TGCCCCATCCTCTCTTCTCCCCTAACTCCAGGGAGGGGTTGGAAGGGTGGGCGCGCCGACCCAGCTTTCT
TGTACAAAGTGGTGATAAACCCGCTGATCAGCCTCGACTGTGCTCGAGGATATCAAGATCTGGCCTCGGC
GGCCAAGCTTAGACACTAGAGGGTATATAATG
