>Addgene plasmid #60322 | pGL4.23 C5_15 | addgene partial sequence | sequence record 98107 | ColEterm 5'-agctgataccgctcgccgcagccgaacg-3'
AGTTGCATGATAAAGAAGACAGTCATAAGTGCGGCGACGATAGTCATGCCCCGCGCCCACCGGAAGGAGC
TGACTGGGTTGAAGGCTCTCAAGGGCATCGGTCGACGGATCCTTATCGATTTTACCACATTTGTAGAGGT
TTTACTTGCTTTAAAAAACCTCCCACACCTCCCCCTGAACCTGAAACATAAAATGAATGCAATTGTTGTT
GTTAACTTGTTTATTGCAGCTTATAATGGTTACAAATAAAGCAATAGCATCACAAATTTCACAAATAAAG
CATTTTTTTCACTGCATTCTAGTTGTGGTTTGTCCAAACTCATCAATGTATCTTATCATGTCTGCTCGAA
GCGGCCGGCCGCCCCGACTCTAGAATTATTACACGGCGATCTTGCCGCCCTTCTTGGCCTTAATGAGAAT
CTCGCGGATCTTGCGGGCGTCCAACTTGCCGGTCAGTCCTTTAGGCACCTCGTCCACGAACACAACACCA
CCGCGCAGCTTCTTGGCGGTTGTAACCTGGCTGGCCACATAGTCCACGATCTCCTTCTCGGTCATGGTTT
TACCGTGTTCCAGCACGACGACTGCGGCGGGCAGCTCGCCGGCATCGTCGTCGGGCAGGCCGGCGACCCC
GGCGTCGAAGATGTTGGGGTGTTGCAGCA
